>Addgene plasmid #175963 | pBEL2268 | addgene full sequence | sequence record 345242 | Addgene NGS Result
CACGATCATGCGCACCCGTGGCCAGGACCCAACGCTGCCCGAGATCTCGATCCCGCGAAATTAATACGAC
TCACTATAGGGAGACCACAACGGTTTCCCTCTAGAAATAATTTTGTTTAACTTTAAGAAGGAGATATACA
TATGGCTCTTAACACACCACAAATTACGCCGACAAAAAAGATAACAGTGAGGGCAATCGGCGAGGAACTG
CCGCGTGGTGATTACCAACGTTGCCCGCAATGTGACATGCTGTTTAGCCTGCCCGAGATAAATTCTCATC
AAAGTGCCTATTGTCCGCGCTGTCAGGCAAAAATTCGTGACGGGCGCGACTGGTCGCTAACGCGCCTGGC
GGCAATGGCCTTCACCATGCTGTTGCTTATGCCGTTTGCCTGGGGCGAACCGCTGTTGCATATCTGGCTG
TTAGGCATTCGTATTGACGCCAACGTTATGCAAGGCATCTGGCAAATGACCAAACAGGGCGATGCGATAA
CGGGGTCGATGGTCTTTTTCTGCGTTATTGGTGCCCCGCTCATTCTGGTGACCTCCATAGCTTATTTATG
GTTTGGTAACCGACTGGGAATGAATTTACGTCCGGTACTGCTGATGCTTGAGCGACTTAAAGAGTGGGTA
ATGCTCGATATCTACCTGGTCGGCATTGGCGTTGCTTCTATAAAGGTACAGGATTATGCCCATATCCAGG
CTGGTGTCGGCTTGTTCTCTTTTGTGGCGTTGGTGATTTTAACGACGGTGACGTTGTCACATCTTAATGT
CGAAGAACTGTGGGAGCGATTTTATCCGCAGCGCCCCGCTACGCGTAGGGACGAGAAACTTCGTGTCTGT
CTTGGGTGCCATTTTACCGGCTATCCAGATCAGCGTGGTCGCTGCCCGCGTTGCCATATCCCGCTACGCC
TGCGTCGCCGTCATAGTCTGCAAAAATGCTGGGCGGCGCTGTTAGCGTCAATCGTTTTATTGTTACCTGC
CAACCTGTTGCCTATTTCTATCATTTATCTGAACGGAGGACGGCAGGAAGATACAATTCTTTCCGGAATT
ATGTCGCTGGCAAGTAGCAACATTGCGGTTGCAGGAATCGTGTTTATCGCCAGTATTCTGGTACCGTTTA
CTAAAGTGATCGTCATGTTCACTTTACTGTTGAGCATTCATTTTAAATGCCAGCAAGGTTTACGCACACG
CATTCTGTTACTGCGGATGGTGACCTGGATTGGTCGCTGGTCGATGCTCGACCTGTTTGTCATATCTTTA
ACCATGTCGCTGATTAATCGCGATCAGATCCTCGCTTTTACTATGGGACCGGCTGCGTTTTATTTCGGCG
CAGCGGTAATTTTGACTATTCTTGCTGTGGAATGGCTGGACAGCCGCTTACTTTGGGATGCACATGAGTC
AGGAAACGCCCGCTTCGACGACTGAAGCGCAGATTAAAAATAAACGCCGTATCTCACCTTTCTGGCTGCT
GCCGTTCATCGCGCTAATGATTGCCAGTTGGCTGATTTGGGACAGTTATCAGGACCGGGGTAATACCGTC
ACCATCGACTTTATGTCGGCGGATGGTATTGTTCCAGGCCGTACGCCTGTTCGTTATCAGGGCGTTGAAG
TCGGAACAGTGCAGGATATCAGCCTCAGCGACGATCTTCGTAAGATTGAAGTCAAGGTCAGCATCAAGTC
CGATATGAAAGATGCGCTGCGCGAAGAGACTCAGTTCTGGCTGGTGACGCCAAAAGCATCGTTGGCAGGT
GTCTCCGGGCTGGACGCCCTCGTCGGTGGGAACTATATCGGCATGATGCCGGGTAAAGGTAAAGAGCAGG
ATCACTTTGTCGCACTCGATACCCAACCGAAATATCGGCTGGACAATGGCGATCTGATGATCCACCTGCA
AGCCCCCGATCTCGGTTCGCTGAACAGCGGTTCATTGGTCTATTTCCGCAAGATCCCGGTGGGAAAAGTC
TACGACTATGCCATCAATCCCAACAAGCAAGGCGTGGTGATTGATGTCCTGATCGAGCGGCGTTTTACCG
ATCTGGTGAAAAAAGGTAGCCGTTTCTGGAACGTTTCCGGCGTTGATGCCAACGTCAGTATCAGTGGCGC
GAAGGTGAAACTGGAAAGCCTGGCGGCACTGGTTAACGGTGCGATTGCCTTCGATTCACCAGAAGAGTCG
AAACCTGCCGAGGCGGAAGATACCTTTGGTCTGTATGAAGATCTGGCCCACAGCCAGCGTGGCGTAATAA
TAAAACTGGAACTGCCGAGTGGGGCCGGATTAACCGCCGACTCGACGCCGTTAATGTATCAGGGGCTGGA
AGTCGGACAGCTGACTAAACTGGATTTAAATCCTGGTGGTAAAGTCACAGGGGAAATGACCGTTGATCCC
AGCGTCGTTACCCTGCTTCGTGAAAATACCCGCATCGAATTACGCAACCCGCAAATTTCGGCAGCTGGCG
TTGAGCATCTTGATACTATCCTCCAGGGCAAAACCTTCGAGCTGGTGCCCGGCGATGGCGAGCCACGCAA
AGAGTTCGTTGTTGTGCCAGGCGAAAAAGCACTGCTGCATGAACCTGATGTTCTGACGCTGACCCTGACC
GCGCCGGAAAGTTACGGTATTGATGCGGGTCAGCCGCTCATTCTTCACGGCGTGCAGGTAGGCCAGGTTA
TCGATCGTAAACTCACCAGCAAAGGCGTCACCTTTACCGTCGCCATCGAGCCTCAGCATCGCGAACTGGT
AAAAGGCGATAGCAAATTTGTCGTCAACAGCCGTGTCGATGTGAAGGTGGGGCTGGATGGCGTTGAGTTT
CTCGGTGCCAGCGCCTCAGAATGGATCAATGGCGGGATACGTATTCTGCCGGGCGATAAAGGTGAGATGA
AAGCCAGCTATCCACTGTATGCCAATTTGGAAAAAGCGCTGGAGAACAGCCTTAGCGATTTACCCACCAC
AACCGTGAGTTTGAGTGCAGAGACGCTGCCGGATGTGCAGGCAGGATCGGTAGTGCTGTACCGTAAATTT
GAAGTTGGTGAAGTGATTACCGTGCGTCCGCGAGCTAACGCGTTTGATATCGATCTGCATATTAAGCCGG
AGTATCGCAACCTTCTGACCAGCAATAGCGTGTTCTGGGCAGAAGGCGGGGCGAAAGTTCAGCTGAATGG
TAGTGGTCTGACCGTACAGGCATCCCCGCTCTCCAGAGCATTAAAGGGAGCCATTAGCTTCGACAACCTC
AGCGGTGCCAGCGCCAGTCAGCGTAAAGGCGATAAGCGTATTCTGTATGCTTCCGAAACAGCGGCCCGTG
CGGTTGGCGGGCAGATTACGCTTCACGCTTTCGATGCCGGAAAACTGGCGGTCGGGATGCCAATTCGCTA
TCTCGGTATTGATATCGGGCAAATCCAGACGCTGGATCTGATTACCGCACGCAATGAAGTACAGGCAAAG
GCGGTACTTTACCCGGAATATGTCCAGACCTTTGCTCGCGGTGGTACGCGCTTCTCAGTGGTCACACCGA
AATTATCCCTTAGCGATGCTAATCTCAGCGCCCTGCTGACCCCGTATATCAACGTCGAACCAGGCCGGGG
CAATCCTCGCCGCGACTTTGAATTACAAGAGGCCACCATTACTGATTCGCGTTACCTGGATGGCTTAAGC
ATTATTGTTGAAGCGCCGGAAGCCGGTTCGTTAGGCATCGGTACGCCTGTGCTGTTCCGTGGTCTGGAAG
TCGGTACGGTTACAGGAATGACGCTGGGGACATTGTCAGATCGCGTGATGATTGCGATGCGCATCAGTAA
ACGCTATCAACACCTGGTGCGTAACAATTCCGTCTTCTGGTTGGCATCGGGTTACAGTCTGGACTTTGGT
CTGACGGGCGGCGTAGTGAAAACCGGCACCTTTAACCAGTTTATCCGTGGCGGCATCGCCTTCGCCACGC
CTCCGGGTACGCCACTGGCACCGAAAGCCCAGGAAGGCAAACACTTCCTGTTGCAGGAAAGTGAACCGAA
AGAGTGGCGTGAATGGGGAACTGCGCTTCCCAAATAATGCCCACCTCGAGCAGATCCGGCTGCTAACAAA
GCCCGAAAGGAAGCTGAGTTGGCTGCTGCCACCGCTGAGCAATAACTAGCATAACCCCTTGGGGCCTCTA
AACGGGTCTTGAGGGGTTTTTTGCTGAAAGGAGGAACTATATCCGGATAATTCTTGAAGACGAAAGGGCC
TCGTGATACGCCTATTTTTATAGGTTAATGTCATGATAATAATGGTTTCTTAGACGTCAGGTGGCACTTT
TCGGGGAAATGTGCGCGGAACCCCTATTTGTTTATTTTTCTAAATACATTCAAATATGTATCCGCTCATG
AGACAATAACCCTGATAAATGCTTCAATAATATTGAAAAAGGAAGAGTATGAGTATTCAACATTTCCGTG
TCGCCCTTATTCCCTTTTTTGCGGCATTTTGCCTTCCTGTTTTTGCTCACCCAGAAACGCTGGTGAAAGT
AAAAGATGCTGAAGATCAGTTGGGTGCACGAGTGGGTTACATCGAACTGGATCTCAACAGCGGTAAGATC
CTTGAGAGTTTTCGCCCCGAAGAACGTTTTCCAATGATGAGCACTTTTAAAGTTCTGCTATGTGGCGCGG
TATTATCCCGTGTTGACGCCGGGCAAGAGCAACTCGGTCGCCGCATACACTATTCTCAGAATGACTTGGT
TGAGTACTCACCAGTCACAGAAAAGCATCTTACGGATGGCATGACAGTAAGAGAATTATGCAGTGCTGCC
ATAACCATGAGTGATAACACTGCGGCCAACTTACTTCTGACAACGATCGGAGGACCGAAGGAGCTAACCG
CTTTTTTGCACAACATGGGGGATCATGTAACTCGCCTTGATCGTTGGGAACCGGAGCTGAATGAAGCCAT
ACCAAACGACGAGCGTGACACCACGATGCCTGCAGCAATGGCAACAACGTTGCGCAAACTATTAACTGGC
GAACTACTTACTCTAGCTTCCCGGCAACAATTAATAGACTGGATGGAGGCGGATAAAGTTGCAGGACCAC
TTCTGCGCTCGGCCCTTCCGGCTGGCTGGTTTATTGCTGATAAATCTGGAGCCGGTGAGCGTGGGTCTCG
CGGTATCATTGCAGCACTGGGGCCAGATGGTAAGCCCTCCCGTATCGTAGTTATCTACACGACGGGGAGT
CAGGCAACTATGGATGAACGAAATAGACAGATCGCTGAGATAGGTGCCTCACTGATTAAGCATTGGTAAC
TGTCAGACCAAGTTTACTCATATATACTTTAGATTGATTTAAAACTTCATTTTTAATTTAAAAGGATCTA
GGTGAAGATCCTTTTTGATAATCTCATGACCAAAATCCCTTAACGTGAGTTTTCGTTCCACTGAGCGTCA
GACCCCGTAGAAAAGATCAAAGGATCTTCTTGAGATCCTTTTTTTCTGCGCGTAATCTGCTGCTTGCAAA
CAAAAAAACCACCGCTACCAGCGGTGGTTTGTTTGCCGGATCAAGAGCTACCAACTCTTTTTCCGAAGGT
AACTGGCTTCAGCAGAGCGCAGATACCAAATACTGTCCTTCTAGTGTAGCCGTAGTTAGGCCACCACTTC
AAGAACTCTGTAGCACCGCCTACATACCTCGCTCTGCTAATCCTGTTACCAGTGGCTGCTGCCAGTGGCG
ATAAGTCGTGTCTTACCGGGTTGGACTCAAGACGATAGTTACCGGATAAGGCGCAGCGGTCGGGCTGAAC
GGGGGGTTCGTGCACACAGCCCAGCTTGGAGCGAACGACCTACACCGAACTGAGATACCTACAGCGTGAG
CTATGAGAAAGCGCCACGCTTCCCGAAGGGAGAAAGGCGGACAGGTATCCGGTAAGCGGCAGGGTCGGAA
CAGGAGAGCGCACGAGGGAGCTTCCAGGGGGAAACGCCTGGTATCTTTATAGTCCTGTCGGGTTTCGCCA
CCTCTGACTTGAGCGTCGATTTTTGTGATGCTCGTCAGGGGGGCGGAGCCTATGGAAAAACGCCAGCAAC
GCGGCCTTTTTACGGTTCCTGGCCTTTTGCTGGCCTTTTGCTCACATGTTCTTTCCTGCGTTATCCCCTG
ATTCTGTGGATAACCGTATTACCGCCTTTGAGTGAGCTGATACCGCTCGCCGCAGCCGAACGACCGAGCG
CAGCGAGTCAGTGAGCGAGGAAGCGGAAGAGCGCCTGATGCGGTATTTTCTCCTTACGCATCTGTGCGGT
ATTTCACACCGCAATGGTGCACTCTCAGTACAATCTGCTCTGATGCCGCATAGTTAAGCCAGTATACACT
CCGCTATCGCTACGTGACTGGGTCATGGCTGCGCCCCGACACCCGCCAACACCCGCTGACGCGCCCTGAC
GGGCTTGTCTGCTCCCGGCATCCGCTTACAGACAAGCTGTGACCGTCTCCGGGAGCTGCATGTGTCAGAG
GTTTTCACCGTCATCACCGAAACGCGCGAGGCAGCTGCGGTAAAGCTCATCAGCGTGGTCGTGAAGCGAT
TCACAGATGTCTGCCTGTTCATCCGCGTCCAGCTCGTTGAGTTTCTCCAGAAGCGTTAATGTCTGGCTTC
TGATAAAGCGGGCCATGTTAAGGGCGGTTTTTTCCTGTTTGGTCACTGATGCCTCCGTGTAAGGGGGATT
TCTGTTCATGGGGGTAATGATACCGATGAAACGAGAGAGGATGCTCACGATACGGGTTACTGATGATGAA
CATGCCCGGTTACTGGAACGTTGTGAGGGTAAACAACTGGCGGTATGGATGCGGCGGGACCAGAGAAAAA
TCACTCAGGGTCAATGCCAGCGCTTCGTTAATACAGATGTAGGTGTTCCACAGGGTAGCCAGCAGCATCC
TGCGATGCAGATCCGGAACATAATGGTGCAGGGCGCTGACTTCCGCGTTTCCAGACTTTACGAAACACGG
AAACCGAAGACCATTCATGTTGTTGCTCAGGTCGCAGACGTTTTGCAGCAGCAGTCGCTTCACGTTCGCT
CGCGTATCGGTGATTCATTCTGCTAACCAGTAAGGCAACCCCGCCAGCCTAGCCGGGTCCTCAACGACAG
GAG
Features (pLannotate 1.2.2; 12 found; start..end, strand, type, name):
     62..80      +  promoter       T7 promoter: promoter for bacteriophage T7 RNA polymerase
    112..134     +  RBS            RBS: efficient ribosome binding site from bacteriophage T7 gene 10 (Olins and Rangwala, 1989)
    142..1422    +  CDS            yebS: YEBS_ECOLI - Experimental evidence at protein level: Swiss-Prot protein existence level 1. Component of a transport pathway that contributes to membrane integrity. From Escherichia coli (strain K12).
   1394..4024    +  CDS            yebT: YEBT_ECOLI - Experimental evidence at protein level: Swiss-Prot protein existence level 1. Component of a transport pathway that contributes to membrane integrity (PubMed:27795327). May directly span the intermembrane space, facilitating the transport of substrates across the periplasm (Probable). From Escherichia coli (strain K12).
   4049..4098    +  CDS            SET1 (fragment): solubility-enhancement tag derived from T7 phage gene 10B
   4106..4153    +  terminator     T7 terminator: transcription terminator for bacteriophage T7 RNA polymerase
   4284..4388    +  promoter       AmpR promoter: bla
   4389..5249    +  CDS            AmpR: β-lactamase; bla; confers resistance to ampicillin, carbenicillin, and related antibiotics
   5420..6008    +  rep_origin     ori: high-copy-number ColE1/pMB1/pBR322/pUC origin of replication
   6194..6333    -  misc_feature   bom: basis of mobility region from pBR322
   6435..6626    -  CDS            rop: Rop protein, which maintains plasmids at low copy number; rop
   6643..7023    +  CDS            YPB1_ECOLX: Protein predicted: Swiss-Prot protein existence level 4. From Escherichia coli.
