[The description below was written by a language model from this plasmid's Addgene catalogue record and pLannotate feature annotations shown in this document.]
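Description:
pBEL2268 is a bacterial expression plasmid built on the Novagen pET17b backbone (about 7.1 kb in total) that carries the E. coli letA–letB gene pair, also known as yebS–yebT, for genetic complementation experiments. It is maintained in E. coli through a ColE1/pMB1-type origin and selected with ampicillin via the β-lactamase gene and its own promoter. The catalogue lists it as high copy, although the feature table also detects the pBR322-derived bom region and a rop coding sequence, elements normally associated with copy-number moderation.

The payload is arranged as a single transcription unit. A T7 promoter and the phage T7 gene 10 ribosome binding site precede the LetA (yebS) open reading frame, which slightly overlaps the start of the LetB (yebT) open reading frame, consistent with an operon-like arrangement, and a T7 terminator closes the unit. A short annotated fragment matching a gene 10-derived solubility tag lies between the end of LetB and the terminator; it is probably residual vector sequence, and the record does not describe any tag fused to either protein.

LetB carries an engineered swap in which residues 347–361 are deleted and replaced with residues 702–716. The record calls this the PLL3->6 mutant, indicating that a loop segment of the third of LetB's MCE rings is exchanged for the corresponding segment of the sixth. LetA and LetB are components of a transport pathway contributing to membrane integrity, with LetB thought to span the periplasm. The plasmid is intended to test whether this variant can restore function when supplied with LetA, as part of a study of Ring6 in LetB.
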