Addgene plasmid #175963: pBEL2268
Purpose: Genetic complementation plasmid of LetA-[LetB PLL3->6] mutant
Depositing lab: Gira Bhabha & Damian Ekiert. Depositing organization: NYU Grossman School of Medicine. Publication: Role of Ring6 in the Function of the E. coli MCE Protein LetB. Vieni C, Coudray N, Isom GL, Bhabha G, Ekiert DC. J Mol Biol. 2022 Jan 22;434(7):167463. doi: 10.1016/j.jmb.2022.167463. PubMed 35077766.
Backbone
  Vector backbone: pET17b
  Backbone manufacturer: Novagen
  Backbone size w/o insert (bp): 3174
  Total vector size (bp): 7073
  Vector type: Bacterial Expression
Growth in bacteria
  Bacterial resistance: Ampicillin, 100 μg/mL
  Growth temperature: 37°C
  Growth strain: DH5alpha
  Copy number: High Copy
Gene/Insert 1
  Gene/Insert name: LetA (alt names: yebS; b1833; ECK1832)
  Species: E. coli
  Promoter: T7
  Cloning method: Gibson Cloning
  Sequencing primers: 5′ T7; 3′ T7 Terminal
Gene/Insert 2
  Gene/Insert name: LetB (alt names: yebT; b1834; ECK1833)
  Species: E. coli
  Mutation: Δ347-361, replace with 702-716
  Promoter: T7
  Cloning method: Gibson Cloning
  Sequencing primers: 5′ T7; 3′ T7 Terminal
Terms and licenses: Academic/Nonprofit Terms; Industry Terms: Not Available to Industry
How to cite: pBEL2268 was a gift from Gira Bhabha & Damian Ekiert (Addgene plasmid # 175963 ; http://n2t.net/addgene:175963 ; RRID:Addgene_175963)
